>Addgene plasmid #233588 | p300dAIL KAT LIC 1M | addgene full sequence | sequence record 468015 | Addgene NGS Result
CAAGGAGATGGCGCCCAACAGTCCCCCGGCCACGGGGCCTGCCACCATACCCACGCCGAAACAAGCGCTC
ATGAGCCCGAAGTGGCGAGCCCGATCTTCCCCATCGGTGATGTCGGCGATATAGGCGCCAGCAACCGCAC
CTGTGGCGCCGGTGATGCCGGCCACGATGCGTCCGGCGTAGAGGATCGAGATCTCGATCCCGCGAAATTA
ATACGACTCACTATAGGGGAATTGTGAGCGGATAACAATTCCCCTCTAGAAATAATTTTGTTTAACTTTA
AGAAGGAGATATACCATGGGTTCTTCTCACCATCACCATCACCATGGTTCTTCTATGAAAATCGAAGAAG
GTAAACTGGTAATCTGGATTAACGGCGATAAAGGCTATAACGGTCTCGCTGAAGTCGGTAAGAAATTCGA
GAAAGATACCGGAATTAAAGTCACCGTTGAGCATCCGGATAAACTGGAAGAGAAATTCCCACAGGTTGCG
GCAACTGGCGATGGCCCTGACATTATCTTCTGGGCACACGACCGCTTTGGTGGCTACGCTCAATCTGGCC
TGTTGGCTGAAATCACCCCGGACAAAGCGTTCCAGGACAAGCTGTATCCGTTTACCTGGGATGCCGTACG
TTACAACGGCAAGCTGATTGCTTACCCGATCGCTGTTGAAGCGTTATCGCTGATTTATAACAAAGATCTG
CTGCCGAACCCGCCAAAAACCTGGGAAGAGATCCCGGCGCTGGATAAAGAACTGAAAGCGAAAGGTAAGA
GCGCGCTGATGTTCAACCTGCAAGAACCGTACTTCACCTGGCCGCTGATTGCTGCTGACGGGGGTTATGC
GTTCAAGTATGAAAACGGCAAGTACGACATTAAAGACGTGGGCGTGGATAACGCTGGCGCGAAAGCGGGT
CTGACCTTCCTGGTTGACCTGATTAAAAACAAACACATGAATGCAGACACCGATTACTCCATCGCAGAAG
CTGCCTTTAATAAAGGCGAAACAGCGATGACCATCAACGGCCCGTGGGCATGGTCCAACATCGACACCAG
CAAAGTGAATTATGGTGTAACGGTACTGCCGACCTTCAAGGGTCAACCATCCAAACCGTTCGTTGGCGTG
CTGAGCGCAGGTATTAACGCCGCCAGTCCGAACAAAGAGCTGGCAAAAGAGTTCCTCGAAAACTATCTGC
TGACTGATGAAGGTCTGGAAGCGGTTAATAAAGACAAACCGCTGGGTGCCGTAGCGCTGAAGTCTTACGA
GGAAGAGTTGGCGAAAGATCCACGTATTGCCGCCACTATGGAAAACGCCCAGAAAGGTGAAATCATGCCG
AACATCCCGCAGATGTCCGCTTTCTGGTATGCCGTGCGTACTGCGGTGATCAACGCCGCCAGCGGTCGTC
AGACTGTCGATGAAGCCCTGAAAGACGCGCAGACTAATGGGATCGAGGAAAACCTGTACTTCCAATCCAA
TGCAAAAGAAAATAAGTTTTCTGCTAAAAGGTTGCCATCTACCAGACTTGGCACCTTTCTAGAGAATCGT
GTGAATGACTTTCTGAGGCGACAGAATCACCCTGAGTCAGGAGAGGTCACTGTTAGAGTAGTTCATGCTT
CTGACAAAACCGTGGAAGTAAAACCAGGCATGAAAGCAAGGTTTGTGGACAGTGGAGAGATGGCAGAATC
CTTTCCATACCGAACCAAAGCCCTCTTTGCCTTTGAAGAAATTGATGGTGTTGACCTGTGCTTCTTTGGC
ATGCATGTTCAAGAGTATGGCTCTGACTGCCCTCCACCCAACCAGAGGAGAGTATACATATCTTACCTCG
ATAGTGTTCATTTCTTCCGTCCTAAATGCTTGAGGACTGCAGTCTATCATGAAATCCTAATTGGATATTT
AGAATATGTCAAGAAATTAGGTTACACAACAGGGCATATTTGGGCATGTCCACCAAGTGAGGGAGATGAT
TATATCTTCCATTGCCATCCTCCTGACCAGAAGATACCCAAGCCCAAGCGACTGCAGGAATGGTACAAAA
AAATGCTTGACAAGGCTGTATCAGAGCGTATTGTCCATGACTACAAGGATATTTTTAAACAAGCTACTGA
AGATAGATTAACAAGTGCAAAGGAATTGCCTTATTTCGAGGGTAATTTCTGGCCCAATGTTCTGGAAGAA
AGCATTAAGGAACTGGAACAGAAAACCAGCAAAAATAAGAGCAGCCTGAGTAGGGGCAACAAGAAGAAAC
CCGGGATGCCCAATGTATCTAACGACCTCTCACAGAAACTATATGCCACCATGGAGAAGCATAAAGAGGT
CTTCTTTGTGATCCGCCTCATTGCTGGCCCTGCTGCCAACTCCCTGCCTCCCATTGTTGATCCTGATCCT
CTCATCCCCTGCGATCTGATGGATGGTCGGGATGCGTTTCTCACGCTGGCAAGGGACAAGCACCTGGAGT
TCTCTTCACTCCGAAGAGCCCAGTGGTCCACCATGTGCATGCTGGTGGAGCTGCACACGCAGAGCCAGGA
CCGCTTTGTCTACACCTAATAACATTGGAAGTGGATAACGGATCCGAATTCGAGCGCCGTCGACAAGCTT
GCGGCCGCACTCGAGCACCACCACCACCACCACTGAGATCCGGCTGCTAACAAAGCCCGAAAGGAAGCTG
AGTTGGCTGCTGCCACCGCTGAGCAATAACTAGCATAACCCCTTGGGGCCTCTAAACGGGTCTTGAGGGG
TTTTTTGCTGAAAGGAGGAACTATATCCGGATTGGCGAATGGG
[124 nt withheld, positions 2774-2897]
C
[91 nt withheld, positions 2899-2989]
A
[49 nt withheld, positions 2991-3039]
CCTTTGACGTTGGAGTCCACGTTCTTT
[37 nt withheld, positions 3067-3103]
ACCCTATCTCGGTCTATTCTTTTGATTTATAAGGGATTTTGCCGATTTCGGCCTATTGGTTAAAAAATGA
GCTGATTTAACAAAAATTTAACGCGAATTTTAACAAACTAGTAACGTTTACAATTTCAGGTGGCACTTTT
CGGGGAAATGTGCGCGGAACCCCTATTTGTTTATTTTTCTAAATACATTCAAATATGTATCCGCTCATGA
ATTAATTCTTAGAAAAACTCATCGAGCATCAAATGAAACTGCAATTTATTCATATCAGGATTATCAATAC
CATATTTTTGAAAAAGCCGTTTCTGTAATGAAGGAGAAAACTCACCGAGGCAGTTCCATAGGATGGCAAG
ATCCTGGTATCGGTCTGCGATTCCGACTCGTCCAACATCAATACAACCTATTAATTTCCCCTCGTCAAAA
ATAAGGTTATCAAGTGAGAAATCACCATGAGTGACGACTGAATCCGGTGAGAATGGCAAAAGTTTATGCA
TTTCTTTCCAGACTTGTTCAACAGGCCAGCCATTACGCTCGTCATCAAAATCACTCGCATCAACCAAACC
GTTATTCATTCGTGATTGCGCCTGAGCGAGACGAAATACGCGATCGCTGTTAAAAGGACAATTACAAACA
GGAATCGAATGCAACCGGCGCAGGAACACTGCCAGCGCATCAACAATGTTTTCACCTGAATCAGGATATT
CTTCTAATACCTGGAATGCTGTTTTCCCGGGGATCGCAGTGGTGAGTAACCATGCATCATCAGGAGTACG
GATAAAATGCTTGATGGTCGGAAGAGGCATAAATTCCGTCAGCCAGTTTAGTCTGACCATCTCATCTGTA
ACATCATTGGCAACGCTACCTTTGCCATGTTTCAGAAACAACTCTGGCGCATCGGGCTTCCCATACAATC
GATAGATTGTCGCACCTGATTGCCCGACATTATCGCGAGCCCATTTATACCCATATAAATCAGCATCCAT
GTTGGAATTTAATCGCGGCCTAGAGCAAGACGTTTCCCGTTGAATATGGCTCATAACACCCCTTGTATTA
CTGTTTATGTAAGCAGACAGTTTTATTGTTCATGACCAAAATCCCTTAACGTGAGTTTTCGTTCCACTGA
GCGTCAGACCCCGTAGAAAAGATCAAAGGATCTTCTTGAGATCCTTTTTTTCTGCGCGTAATCTGCTGCT
TGCAAACAAAAAAACCACCGCTACCAGCGGTGGTTTGTTTGCCGGATCAAGAGCTACCAACTCTTTTTCC
GAAGGTAACTGGCTTCAGCAGAGCGCAGATACCAAATACTGTCCTTCTAGTGTAGCCGTAGTTAGGCCAC
CACTTCAAGAACTCTGTAGCACCGCCTACATACCTCGCTCTGCTAATCCTGTTACCAGTGGCTGCTGCCA
GTGGCGATAAGTCGTGTCTTACCGGGTTGGACTCAAGACGATAGTTACCGGATAAGGCGCAGCGGTCGGG
CTGAACGGGGGGTTCGTGCACACAGCCCAGCTTGGAGCGAACGACCTACACCGAACTGAGATACCTACAG
CGTGAGCTATGAGAAAGCGCCACGCTTCCCGAAGGGAGAAAGGCGGACAGGTATCCGGTAAGCGGCAGGG
TCGGAACAGGAGAGCGCACGAGGGAGCTTCCAGGGGGAAACGCCTGGTATCTTTATAGTCCTGTCGGGTT
TCGCCACCTCTGACTTGAGCGTCGATTTTTGTGATGCTCGTCAGGGGGGCGGAGCCTATGGAAAAACGCC
AGCAACGCGGCCTTTTTACGGTTCCTGGCCTTTTGCTGGCCTTTTGCTCACATGTTCTTTCCTGCGTTAT
CCCCTGATTCTGTGGATAACCGTATTACCGCCTTTGAGTGAGCTGATACCGCTCGCCGCAGCCGAACGAC
CGAGCGCAGCGAGTCAGTGAGCGAGGAAGCGGAAGAGCGCCTGATGCGGTATTTTCTCCTTACGCATCTG
TGCGGTATTTCACACCGCAATGGTGCACTCTCAGTACAATCTGCTCTGATGCCGCATAGTTAAGCCAGTA
TACACTCCGCTATCGCTACGTGACTGGGTCATGGCTGCGCCCCGACACCCGCCAACACCCGCTGACGCGC
CCTGACGGGCTTGTCTGCTCCCGGCATCCGCTTACAGACAAGCTGTGACCGTCTCCGGGAGCTGCATGTG
TCAGAGGTTTTCACCGTCATCACCGAAACGCGCGAGGCAGCTGCGGTAAAGCTCATCAGCGTGGTCGTGA
AGCGATTCACAGATGTCTGCCTGTTCATCCGCGTCCAGCTCGTTGAGTTTCTCCAGAAGCGTTAATGTCT
GGCTTCTGATAAAGCGGGCCATGTTAAGGGCGGTTTTTTCCTGTTTGGTCACTGATGCCTCCGTGTAAGG
GGGATTTCTGTTCATGGGGGTAATGATACCGATGAAACGAGAGAGGATGCTCACGATACGGGTTACTGAT
GATGAACATGCCCGGTTACTGGAACGTTGTGAGGGTAAACAACTGGCGGTATGGATGCGGCGGGACCAGA
GAAAAATCACTCAGGGTCAATGCCAGCGCTTCGTTAATACAGATGTAGGTGTTCCACAGGGTAGCCAGCA
GCATCCTGCGATGCAGATCCGGAACATAATGGTGCAGGGCGCTGACTTCCGCGTTTCCAGACTTTACGAA
ACACGGAAACCGAAGACCATTCATGTTGTTGCTCAGGTCGCAGACGTTTTGCAGCAGCAGTCGCTTCACG
TTCGCTCGCGTATCGGTGATTCATTCTGCTAACCAGTAAGGCAACCCCGCCAGCCTAGCCGGGTCCTCAA
CGACAGGAGCACGATCATGCGCACCCGTGGGGCCGCCATGCCGGCGATAATGGCCTGCTTCTCGCCGAAA
CGTTTGGTGGCGGGACCAGTGACGAAGGCTTGAGCGAGGGCGTGCAAGATTCCGAATACCGCAAGCGACA
GGCCGATCATCGTCGCGCTCCAGCGAAAGCGGTCCTCGCCGAAAATGACCCAGAGCGCTGCCGGCACCTG
TCCTACGAGTTGCATGATAAAGAAGACAGTCATAAGTGCGGCGACGATAGTCATGCCCCGCGCCCACCGG
AAGGAGCTGACTGGGTTGAAGGCTCTCAAGGGCATCGGTCGAGATCCCGGTGCCTAATGAGTGAGCTAAC
TTACATTAATTGCGTTGCGCTCACTGCCCGCTTTCCAGTCGGGAAACCTGTCGTGCCAGCTGCATTAATG
AATCGGCCAACGCGCGGGGAGAGGCGGTTTGCGTATTGGGCGCCAGGGTGGTTTTTCTTTTCACCAGTGA
GACGGGCAACAGCTGATTGCCCTTCACCGCCTGGCCCTGAGAGAGTTGCAGCAAGCGGTCCACGCTGGTT
TGCCCCAGCAGGCGAAAATCCTGTTTGATGGTGGTTAACGGCGGGATATAACATGAGCTGTCTTCGGTAT
CGTCGTATCCCACTACCGAGATATCCGCACCAACGCGCAGCCCGGACTCGGTAATGGCGCGCATTGCGCC
CAGCGCCATCTGATCGTTGGCAACCAGCATCGCAGTGGGAACGATACCCTCATTCAGCATTTGCATGGTT
TGTTGAAAACCGGACATGGCACTCCAGTCGCCTTCCCGTTCCGCTATCGGCTGAATTTGATTGCGAGTGA
GATATTTATGCCAGCCAGCCAGACGCAGACGCGCCGAGACAGAACTTAATGGGCCCGCTAACAGCGCGAT
TTGCTGGTGACCCAATGCGACCAGATGCTCCACGCCCAGTCGCGTACCGTCTTCATGGGAGAAAATAATA
CTGTTGATGGGTGTCTGGTCAGAGACATCAAGAAATAACGCCGGAACATTAGTGCAGGCAGCTTCCACAG
CAATGGCATCCTGGTCATCCAGCGGATAGTTAATGATCAGCCCACTGACGCGTTGCGCGAGAAGATTGTG
CACCGCCGCTTTACAGGCTTCGACGCCGCTTCGTTCTACCATCGACACCACCACGCTGGCACCCAGTTGA
TCGGCGCGAGATTTAATCGCCGCGACAATTTGCGACGGCGCGTGCAGGGCCAGACTGGAGGTGGCAACGC
CAATCAGCAACGACTGTTTGCCCGCCAGTTGTTGTGCCACGCGGTTGGGAATGTAATTCAGCTCCGCCAT
CGCCGCTTCCACTTTTTCCCGCGTTTTCGCAGAAACGTGGCTGGCCTGGTTCACCACGCGGGAAACGGTC
TGATAAGAGACACCGGCATACTCTGCGACATCGTATAACGTTACTGGTTTCACATTCACCACCCTGAATT
GACTCTCTTCCGGGCGCTATCATGCCATACCGCGAAAGGTTTTGCGCCATTCGATGGTGTCCGGGATCTC
GACGCTCTCCCTTATGCGACTCCTGCATTAGGAAGCAGCCCAGTAGTAGGTTGAGGCCGTTGAGCACCGC
CGCCGCAAGGAATGGTGCATG
Features (pLannotate 1.2.2; 23 found; start..end, strand, type, name):
    209..227     +  promoter       T7 promoter: promoter for bacteriophage T7 RNA polymerase
    228..252     +  protein_bind   lac operator: The lac repressor binds to the lac operator to inhibit transcription in E. coli. This inhibition can be relieved by adding lactose or isopropyl-β-D-thiogalactopyranoside (IPTG). lac repressor encoded by lacI
    267..289     +  RBS            RBS: efficient ribosome binding site from bacteriophage T7 gene 10 (Olins and Rangwala, 1989)
    308..325     +  CDS            6xHis: 6xHis affinity tag
    335..1435    +  CDS            MBP: maltose binding protein from E. coli; malE (mutated); This version of the gene does not encode a signal sequence, so MBP will remain in the cytosol.
   1448..1464    +  CDS            TEV site (fragment): tobacco etch virus (TEV) protease recognition and cleavage site
   1475..2191    +  CDS            p300 core (fragment): catalytic histone acetyltransferase core of the human E1A-associated protein p300 (Delvecchio et al., 2013); EP300
   2190..2521    +  CDS            p300 core (fragment): catalytic histone acetyltransferase core of the human E1A-associated protein p300 (Delvecchio et al., 2013); EP300
   2606..2623    +  CDS            9xHis (fragment): 9xHis affinity tag
   2633..2682    +  CDS            SET1 (fragment): solubility-enhancement tag derived from T7 phage gene 10B
   2690..2737    +  terminator     T7 terminator: transcription terminator for bacteriophage T7 RNA polymerase
   2774..3202    +  rep_origin     f1 ori (sequence partly withheld): f1 bacteriophage origin of replication; arrow indicates direction of (+) strand synthesis
   3256..3313    +  promoter       AmpR promoter (fragment): bla
   3322..4137    -  CDS            KanR: aminoglycoside phosphotransferase; aph(3')-Ia; confers resistance to kanamycin in bacteria or G418 (Geneticin®) in eukaryotes
   4259..4847    +  rep_origin     ori: high-copy-number ColE1/pMB1/pBR322/pUC origin of replication
   5033..5172    -  misc_feature   bom: basis of mobility region from pBR322
   5274..5465    -  CDS            rop: Rop protein, which maintains plasmids at low copy number; rop
   5482..5862    +  CDS            YPB1_ECOLX: Protein predicted: Swiss-Prot protein existence level 4. From Escherichia coli.
   5934..6225    -  CDS            TcR (fragment): tetracycline efflux protein; tet; confers resistance to tetracycline
   6240..6261    -  protein_bind   CAP binding site: CAP binding activates transcription in the presence of cAMP. E. coli catabolite activator protein
   6274..7356    -  CDS            lacI: lac repressor; lacI; The lac repressor binds to the lac operator to inhibit transcription in E. coli. This inhibition can be relieved by adding lactose or isopropyl-β-D-thiogalactopyranoside (IPTG).
   7357..7434    -  promoter       lacI promoter: lacI
   7442..187     -  CDS            TcR (fragment) (across the origin): tetracycline efflux protein; tet; confers resistance to tetracycline
