[The description below was written by a language model from this plasmid's Addgene catalogue record and pLannotate feature annotations shown in this document.]
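Description:
p300dAIL KAT LIC 1M is a bacterial expression plasmid built on the pET His6 MBP TEV LIC cloning vector (1M), a roughly 7.5 kb pET-type backbone for T7-driven protein production in E. coli. It is maintained through a ColE1/pBR322-type origin accompanied by the bom region and the rop gene, and is selected with kanamycin via an aminoglycoside phosphotransferase (KanR) cassette. An f1 origin is also present, and short tetracycline-resistance fragments annotated in the backbone appear to be non-functional remnants of its pBR322 ancestry.

The insert, introduced by ligation-independent cloning, is a 1062 bp segment of human EP300 encoding the lysine acetyltransferase (KAT) domain of p300 with residues 1523–1554 deleted, which truncates the autoinhibitory loop. The feature table reflects this deletion as two adjoining "p300 core" fragments. Expression is controlled by a T7 promoter followed by a lac operator and the T7 gene 10 ribosome binding site, with a plasmid-borne lacI gene supplying repressor so that transcription is held off until IPTG is added in a host providing T7 RNA polymerase; a T7 terminator closes the unit. The protein is made as an N-terminal 6xHis–MBP fusion (cytosolic MBP lacking its signal sequence), giving an affinity handle and solubility enhancement, and a TEV protease site between MBP and the KAT domain allows tag removal. A His-tag fragment and a SET1 fragment annotated downstream of the insert are backbone sequences; the record lists only the N-terminal tags. The associated work used the construct to produce p300 enzyme for NMR-based, real-time monitoring of histone H4 acetylation.
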