Addgene plasmid #233588: p300dAIL KAT LIC 1M
Purpose: Bacterial expression of p300 KAT enzyme with truncated autoinhibitory loop
Depositing lab: Scott Showalter. Depositing organization: Pennsylvania State University. Publication: Probing Enzymatic Acetylation Events in Real Time With NMR Spectroscopy: Insights Into Acyl-Cofactor Dependent p300 Modification of Histone H4. Dewing SM, Showalter SA. Proteins. 2025 Jun 1. doi: 10.1002/prot.26848. PubMed 40452297.
Backbone
  Vector backbone: pET His6 MBP TEV LIC cloning vector (1M)
  Backbone manufacturer: Addgene
  Backbone size w/o insert (bp): 6462
  Total vector size (bp): 7524
  Modifications to backbone: None
  Vector type: Bacterial Expression
Growth in bacteria
  Bacterial resistance: Kanamycin, 50 μg/mL
  Growth temperature: 37°C
  Growth strain: DH5alpha
  Copy number: Unknown
Gene/Insert
  Gene/Insert name: p300dAIL KAT
  Species: H. sapiens (human)
  Insert size (bp): 1062
  Mutation: deleted amino acids 1523-1554
  GenBank ID: NC_000022.11
  Entrez Gene: EP300 (a.k.a. KAT3B, MKHK2, RSTS2, p300)
  Promoter: T7
  Tag / fusion protein: 6xHis MBP (N terminal on backbone)
  Cloning method: Ligation Independent Cloning
  Sequencing primers: 5′ T7; 3′ T7Term
Terms and licenses: Academic/Nonprofit Terms; Industry Terms: Not Available to Industry
How to cite: p300dAIL KAT LIC 1M was a gift from Scott Showalter (Addgene plasmid # 233588 ; http://n2t.net/addgene:233588 ; RRID:Addgene_233588)
