>Addgene plasmid #233588 | p300dAIL KAT LIC 1M | depositor partial sequence | sequence record 459417 | T7Term
NNNNNNNNNNNCTNCTTTCGGGCTTTGTTAGCAGCCGGATCTCAGTGGTGGTGGTGGTGGTGCTCGAGTG
CGGCCGCAAGCTTGTCGACGGCGCTCGAATTCGGATCCGTTATCCACTTCCAATGTTATTAGGTGTAGAC
AAAGCGGTCCTGGCTCTGCGTGTGCAGCTCCACCAGCATGCACATGGTGGACCACTGGGCTCTTCGGAGT
GAAGAGAACTCCAGGTGCTTGTCCCTTGCCAGCGTGAGAAACGCATCCCGACCATCCATCAGATCGCAGG
GGATGAGAGGATCAGGATCAACAATGGGAGGCAGGGAGTTGGCAGCAGGGCCAGCAATGAGGCGGATCAC
AAAGAAGACCTCTTTATGCTTCTCCATGGTGGCATATAGTTTCTGTGAGAGNGNNTTAGATACATTGGGC
ATCCCGGGTTTCTTCTTGTTGCCCCTACTCAGGCTGCTCTTATTTTTGCTGGTTTTCTGTTCCAGTTCCT
TAATGCTTTCTTCCAGAACATTGGGCCAGAAATTACCCTCGAAATAAGGCAATTCCTTTGCACTTGTTAA
TCTATCTTCAGTAGCTTGTTTAAAAATATCCTTGTAGTCATGGACAATACGCTCTGATACAGCCTTGTCA
AGCATTTTTTTGTACCATTCCTGCAGTCGCTTGGGCTTGGGTATCTTCTGGTCAGGAGGATGGCAATGGA
AGATATAATCATCTCCCTCACTTGGTGGACATGCCCAAATATGCCCTGTTGTGTAACCTAATTTCTTGAC
ATATTCTAAATATCCAATTAGGATTTCATGATAGACTGCAGTCCTCAAGCATTTAGGACGGAAGAAATGA
ACACTATCGAGGTAAGATATGTATACTCTNNNNNGGTTGGGTGGAGGGCAGTCAGAGCCATACTCTTGAA
CATGCATGCCAAAGAAGCACAGGTCAACACCATCAATTTCTTCAAAGGCAAAGAGGGCTTTGGTTCGGTA
TGGAAANGGATTCTGCCATCTCTCNACTGTCCACAAANNTTGCTTTCATGCCTGNNTTNACTTCNNNGNT
TNNTCANANCATNANTACTCTAACNNNGACNNNNNCNGACTCNGGNNATCTNNCNCNNCNNAANNTCNTT
CNNNNNNNANTNCNNTANANNNNNCNANNNNNNNNANGNANNNNNNNNNNNNAANNTNNNTTTNNNTNNA
TNNNNNNNNTNNNNNNNNNNNNNNCCNNTNNNNCNNNNNNNNNNNN
